Addgene plasmid #83538: pILGFP77
Purpose: Used to evaluate the expression output of RPL8B promoter with yEGFP used as the reporter gene.
Depositing lab: Claudia Vickers. Depositing organization: University of Queensland. Publication: Controlling heterologous gene expression in yeast cell factories on different carbon substrates and across the diauxic shift: a comparison of yeast promoter activities. Peng B, Williams TC, Henry M, Nielsen LK, Vickers CE. Microb Cell Fact. 2015 Jun 26;14:91. doi: 10.1186/s12934-015-0278-5. PubMed 26112740.
Backbone
  Vector backbone: pUC19
  Vector type: Yeast Expression
  Selectable markers: URA3 ; kluyveromyces lactis in S. cerevisiae
Growth in bacteria
  Bacterial resistance: Ampicillin, 100 μg/mL
  Growth temperature: 37°C
  Growth strain: alpha-Select
  Growth instructions: alpha-Select from BIOLINE (Genotype: F- deoR endA1 recA1 relA1 gyrA96 hsdR17(rk-, mk+) supE44 thi-1 phoA Δ(lacZYA-argF)U169 Φ80lacZΔM15 λ-)
  Copy number: High Copy
Gene/Insert
  Gene/Insert name: RPL8B promoter-yEGFP
  Species: S. cerevisiae (budding yeast)
  Promoter: RPL8B
  Cloning method: Restriction Enzyme; 5′ cloning site unknown (unknown if destroyed); 3′ cloning site unknown (unknown if destroyed)
  Sequencing primers: 5′ unknown; 3′ yGFP-R
Terms and licenses: Academic/Nonprofit Terms; Industry Terms: Not Available to Industry
Depositor comments: Please note that the promoters were cloned from strain CEN.PK113-7D and the assembled full sequence are based on S288C promoters. Discrepancies in these promoters are the SNPs in CEN.PK113-7D.
How to cite: pILGFP77 was a gift from Claudia Vickers (Addgene plasmid # 83538 ; http://n2t.net/addgene:83538 ; RRID:Addgene_83538)
