[The description below was written by a language model from this plasmid's Addgene catalogue record.]
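Description:
pILGFP77 is a yeast expression reporter plasmid built on the pUC19 backbone, made to measure the expression output of the Saccharomyces cerevisiae RPL8B promoter. In Escherichia coli it is maintained as a high-copy plasmid under ampicillin selection, as expected for a pUC-type vector. For selection in S. cerevisiae it carries a URA3 marker of Kluyveromyces lactis origin, which complements uracil auxotrophy in ura3 host strains while sharing limited homology with the native S. cerevisiae URA3 locus. The record lists no yeast replication origin or centromere and does not say how the plasmid is maintained in yeast, so whether it is integrated into the genome or replicates episomally cannot be determined from the information given.

The payload is a fusion of the RPL8B promoter, which natively drives a ribosomal protein gene, to yEGFP, a yeast-codon-optimised enhanced green fluorescent protein. Fluorescence from yEGFP therefore serves as a quantitative readout of promoter strength. The associated study compared the activities of yeast promoters on different carbon substrates and across the diauxic shift, with the aim of guiding control of heterologous gene expression in yeast cell factories, and this construct represents the RPL8B member of that comparison. The terminator following yEGFP and the restriction sites used for cloning are not recorded. The depositor notes that the promoter was amplified from strain CEN.PK113-7D, whereas the assembled reference sequence is based on S288C promoter sequence. Any discrepancies in the promoter region therefore reflect single-nucleotide polymorphisms between these strains rather than cloning errors.
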