>Addgene plasmid #83538 | pILGFP77 | addgene partial sequence | sequence record 161691 | yGFP-R 5'-GCATCACCTTCACCTTCACC-3'
TAACATCACCATCTAATTCAACCAAAATTGGGACAACACCAGTGAATAATTCTTCACCTTTAGAGGATCC
CATCTTTTCTTTCAGTTATCGTGTTCACTGTATTGAAAAACAGATATAAAAAAAAAAAATAGTGAATTTC
AACGTGCGCATCACAATACTTATGTCTTGATAATAATATCGATCCCATACTATTGTCCCTGGATTTTGAG
ATGGGAAAAGTTTCAATGCGTTCTATCGTATAGTATGATGTATTCAAAAAAAATGCGATAATTCTTTAGT
TGTCGGCACTTCGGAAGCCAAAAAAAAAAAAAAAAAAAAAAAAGAAAAAAAGAAAAGGGTGTCTAAGATG
TACGGATCTTCATTGGGATGGAAAACAGGCAAGTAAAAAGAATAGTAATTATTACAATGGAGAAGATAAG
ATAAAGTTAGCGGCAACAAATAAAGAACTCATCAGAGTTCTTGGCTTCTCTATGAGTGAAAGTGTTTCAA
AGGTGTTTTTTTATGAGACAACAGTAATTCCCCTCCTTCAGAACAGAGTGTAGTGATTGGCAGTGAAGCT
ATCCCTCTTTGCCACCCAATTTTGACGGCAGTTCTCATAGCATCTCAAAGCAATAGCAGTGCAAAAGTAC
ATAACCGTAGGAAGGTACGCGGTAGGTATTTGAGTTCGTTGGTGGTTATCCTCCGCAAGGCGTCGAGCAA
CCCTTAATATAACTTCGTATAATGTATGCTATACGAAGTTATTAGGTCTAGAGATCCCAATACAACAGAT
CACGTGATCTTTTGTAAGATGAAGTTGAAGTAGTGTTGCACCGTGCCAATGCAGGTGGCTATTAGATTAA
ATATGTGATTTGTTCTATTAAGTTTCCTGTATAATTAATGGGGAGCGCTGATTCTCTTTTGGTACGCTTC
CCATCCAGCATTTCTGTATCTTTCACCTTCAACCTTAGGATCTCTACCC
