>Addgene plasmid #83538 | pILGFP77 | addgene partial sequence | sequence record 161692 | M13-Rev 5'-CAGGAAACAGCTATGACC-3'
TGCATGCATTTAAATCATTACGACCGAGATTCCCGGGTAATAACTGATATAATTAAATTGAAGCTCTAAT
TTGTGAGTTTAGTATACATGCATTTACTTATAATACAGTTTTTTAGTTTTGCTGGCCGCATCTTCTCAAA
TATGCTTCCCAGCCTGCTTTTCTGTAACGTTCACCCTCTACCTTAGCATCCCTTCCCTTTGCAAATAGTC
CTACTAGTTTAAGATCTTTTGTACAATTCATCCATACCATGGGTAATACCAGCAGCAGTAACAAATTCTA
ACAAGACCATGTGGTCTCTCTTTTCGTTTGGATCTTTGGATAAGGCAGATTGAGTGGATAAGTAATGGTT
GTCTGGTAACAAGACTGGACCATCACCAATTGGAGTATTTTGTTGATAATGGTCAGCTAATTGAACAGAA
CCATCTTCAATGTTGTGTCTAATTTTGAAGTTAACTTTGATACCATTCTTTTGTTTGTCAGCCATGATGT
AAACATTGTGAGAGTTATAGTTGTATTCCAATTTGTGACCTAAAATGTTACCATCTTCTTTAAAATCAAT
ACCTTTTAATTCGATTCTATTAACTAAGGTATCACCTTCAAACTTGACTTCAGCTCTGGTCTTGTAGTTA
CCGTCATCTTTGAAAAAAATAGTTCTTTCTTGAACATAACCTTCTGGCATGGCAGACTTGAAAAAGTCAT
GTTGTTTCATATGATCTGGGTATCTCGCAAAACATTGAACACCATAACCGAAAGTAGTGACTAAGGTTGG
CCATGGAACTGGCAATTTACCAGTAGTACAAATAAATTTTAAGGTCAATTTACCGTAAGTAGCATCACCT
TCACCTTCACCGGAGACAGAAAATTTGTGACCATTAACATCACCATCTAATTCAACCAAAATTGGGACAA
CACCAGTGAATAATTCTTCACCTTTAGAGGATCCCATCTTTTCTTTCAGTTATCGTGTTCACTGTATTGA
AAAACAGATATAAAAAAAAAAAATAGTGAATTTCAACGTGCGCATCACAATACTTATGTCT
